Addgene plasmid #18713: FLAG-SENP2m
Depositing lab: Edward Yeh. Publication: SUMO-specific protease 2 is essential for suppression of polycomb group protein-mediated gene silencing during embryonic development. Kang X, Qi Y, Zuo Y, Wang Q, Zou Y, Schwartz RJ, Cheng J, Yeh ET. Mol Cell. 2010 Apr 23. 38(2):191-201. 10.1016/j.molcel.2010.03.005 PubMed 20417598.
Backbone
  Vector backbone: PFLAG-CMV
  Backbone manufacturer: Sigma
  Backbone size w/o insert (bp): 4700
  Vector type: Mammalian Expression
Growth in bacteria
  Bacterial resistance: Ampicillin, 100 μg/mL
  Growth temperature: 37°C
  Growth strain: DH5alpha
  Copy number: High Copy
Gene/Insert
  Gene/Insert name: SENP2
  Species: H. sapiens (human)
  Insert size (bp): 1770
  Mutation: R577L, K578M
  Entrez Gene: SENP2 (a.k.a. AXAM2, SMT3IP2)
  Tag / fusion protein: FLAG (N terminal on backbone)
  Cloning method: Restriction Enzyme; 5′ cloning site EcoRI (not destroyed); 3′ cloning site SalI (not destroyed)
  Sequencing primers: 5′ CMV-F
Terms and licenses: Academic/Nonprofit Terms; Industry Terms: Not Available to Industry
How to cite: FLAG-SENP2m was a gift from Edward Yeh (Addgene plasmid # 18713 ; http://n2t.net/addgene:18713 ; RRID:Addgene_18713)
