[The description below was written by a language model from this plasmid's Addgene catalogue record.]
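Description:
FLAG-SENP2m is a mammalian expression plasmid built on the commercial pFLAG-CMV backbone (about 4.7 kb without insert). It is propagated in E. coli as a high-copy plasmid under ampicillin selection. The record lists no mammalian selection marker and includes no feature table, so backbone elements beyond those implied by the vector name, such as the specific replication origin or polyadenylation signal, are not documented here.

The payload is a roughly 1.77 kb human SENP2 coding sequence (SUMO-specific protease 2, also known as AXAM2 or SMT3IP2), cloned between EcoRI and SalI sites that both remain intact. It sits in frame with an N-terminal FLAG epitope supplied by the backbone. As the backbone name and the CMV forward sequencing primer indicate, expression is driven by the CMV promoter, a strong constitutive promoter suited to transient transfection of mammalian cells. The FLAG tag allows detection or immunoprecipitation of the protein with anti-FLAG antibodies.

The "m" in the name denotes a mutant form carrying two adjacent substitutions, R577L and K578M. The record does not state their functional consequence, though a mutant of this kind would typically be used alongside a wild-type SENP2 construct to test whether an observed effect depends on the altered residues. The associated publication concerns the requirement for SENP2 in suppressing polycomb group protein-mediated gene silencing during embryonic development, which suggests the plasmid's use in cell-based studies of SUMO deconjugation and its role in gene regulation.
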