>Addgene plasmid #18713 | FLAG-SENP2m | addgene partial sequence | sequence record 24593 | CMV-F 5'-CGCAAATGGGCGGTAGGCGTG-3'
CNGGGGGNATTAGCAGAGCTGTTAGTGAACCGTCAGAATTGATCTACCATGGACTACAAAGACGATGACG
ACAAGCTTGCGGCCGCGAATTCCATGTACAGATGGCTGGTTAGGATTCTCGGCACCATTTTCCGTTTCTG
CGACCGGTCGGTGCCCCCTGCCCGGGCCCTCCTGAAGAGGCGGCGCTCAGACAGCACTCTGTTTTCTACA
GTGGACACTGATGAAATACCAGCCAAAAGACCAAGATTAGATTGCTTTATTCACCAAGTGAAAAACAGTC
TCTACAATGCTGCCAGCTTATTTGGATTCCCATTCCAGCTGACCACAAAGCCCATGGTAACTTCTGCTTG
TAATGGAACACGGAATGTGGCCCCTTCAGGAGAGGTATTTTCGAACTCTTCATCTTGTGAACTGACAGGT
TCTGGATCCTGGAACAACATGCTGAAACTGGGTAATAAATCTCCTAATGGAATAAGTGACTATCCAAAGA
TCAGAGTGACAGTTACCCGAGATCAGCCACGCAGAGTCCTGCCTTCCTTTGGTTTTACTTTGAACTCAGA
AGGCTGTAATAGAAGACCAGGTGGCCGTCGCCATAGCAAAGGTAATCCAGAGAGTTCTTTAATGGGACCC
CCCCCGGAACAGGCTGTAACAGAAGATGATTTCTGAAGAGAGTGGCAAGGGTCTGAGGCGTCCCCATTGT
ACTGTGGAGGAGGGTGTTCAAAAAGAGGAAAGAGAGAAGTACCGAAAAGTTATTGGANCGACTTAAAGAA
AGTGGTCATGGAAACTCTGTCTGTCCTGTAACTNCAANTNNCCCAGTTCTCNAANAAGTCNNATGNACCN
NN
